Addgene plasmid #163067: pMOS011E: Entry vector for: superecliptic pHluorin (mitochondrial)
Purpose: Entry vector for: superecliptic pHluorin (mitochondrial)
Depositing lab: Adam Cohen. Depositing organization: Harvard University. Publication: Multiplexed Optical Sensors in Arrayed Islands of Cells for multimodal recordings of cellular physiology. Werley CA, Boccardo S, Rigamonti A, Hansson EM, Cohen AE. Nat Commun. 2020 Aug 4;11(1):3881. doi: 10.1038/s41467-020-17607-5. PubMed 32753572.
Backbone
  Vector backbone: pENTR
  Backbone size w/o insert (bp): 2586
  Vector type: Gateway entry vector
Growth in bacteria
  Bacterial resistance: Kanamycin, 50 μg/mL
  Growth temperature: 37°C
  Growth strain: DH5alpha
  Copy number: High Copy
Gene/Insert
  Gene/Insert name: superecliptic pHluorin
  Species: Synthetic
  Insert size (bp): 822
  Cloning method: Restriction Enzyme; 5′ cloning site BamHI (unknown if destroyed); 3′ cloning site EcoRI (unknown if destroyed)
  Sequencing primers: 5′ M13F(-21); 3′ M13R
Resource information
  A portion of this plasmid was derived from a plasmid made by: Gero Miesenboeck
Terms and licenses: Academic/Nonprofit Terms; Industry Terms: Not Available to Industry
Depositor comments: Please see PMID: 9671304 for original reporter gene characterization.
How to cite: pMOS011E: Entry vector for: superecliptic pHluorin (mitochondrial) was a gift from Adam Cohen (Addgene plasmid # 163067 ; http://n2t.net/addgene:163067 ; RRID:Addgene_163067)
