[The description below was written by a language model from this plasmid's Addgene catalogue record and pLannotate feature annotations shown in this document.]
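Description:
pMOS011E is a Gateway entry clone built on the pENTR backbone, carrying a mitochondrially targeted version of the pH-sensitive fluorescent protein superecliptic pHluorin. It is a small bacterial plasmid of about 3.4 kb, maintained at high copy in E. coli through a ColE1/pUC-type origin and selected with kanamycin via an aminoglycoside phosphotransferase (KanR) gene. The rrnB T1 and T2 transcription terminators lie upstream of the cloning region, where they insulate the insert from read-through transcription. Short lacI and lacZα fragments annotated nearby appear to be backbone remnants rather than functional genes.

The payload sits between attL1 and attL2, the recombination sites used in the LR Clonase reaction to move an insert directionally into attR-containing destination vectors. It consists of the mitochondrial presequence of human cytochrome c oxidase subunit VIII (COX8) placed upstream of the superecliptic pHluorin coding sequence, so that the expressed sensor should be imported into mitochondria. The synthetic insert is recorded as 822 bp, cloned between BamHI and EcoRI sites. Superecliptic pHluorin is a GFP mutant that fluoresces strongly under blue excitation at neutral pH and is nearly dark at acidic pH, which makes it a reporter of local pH.

No eukaryotic promoter is present within the att-flanked cassette; the only annotated promoter is a T7 promoter outside attL2, pointing back toward the insert. Expression therefore depends on the destination vector chosen for recombination. The construct serves as a shuttle module for generating expression vectors, and it was deposited as part of a collection of optical sensors for multiplexed recordings of cellular physiology.
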