Features (pLannotate 1.2.2; 11 found; start..end, strand, type, name):
    121..213     +  CDS            lacI (fragment): lac repressor; lacI; The lac repressor binds to the lac operator to inhibit transcription in E. coli. This inhibition can be relieved by adding lactose or isopropyl-β-D-thiogalactopyranoside (IPTG).
    268..295     -  terminator     rrnB T2 terminator: transcription terminator T2 from the E. coli rrnB gene
    427..470     +  terminator     rrnB T1 terminator: Escherichia coli rrnB; transcription terminator T1 from the E. coli rrnB gene
    517..553     -  CDS            lacZα (fragment): LacZα fragment of β-galactosidase; lacZ fragment
    569..668     +  protein_bind   attL1: mutant version of attL; recombination site for the Gateway® LR reaction LR Clonase™
    706..780     +  CDS            COX8 presequence: mitochondrial presequence of human cytochrome c oxidase subunit VIII (Rizutto et al., 1989)
    814..1525    +  CDS            superecliptic pHluorin (fragment): pH-sensitive mutant of green fluorescent protein (Ng et al., 2002) excited strongly by blue light at neutral pH but minimally fluorescent at acidic pH
   1555..1654    -  protein_bind   attL2: mutant version of attL; recombination site for the Gateway® LR reaction LR Clonase™
   1672..1690    -  promoter       T7 promoter: promoter for bacteriophage T7 RNA polymerase
   1824..2633    +  CDS            KanR: aminoglycoside phosphotransferase; aph(3')-Ia; confers resistance to kanamycin in bacteria or G418 (Geneticin®) in eukaryotes
   2780..3368    +  rep_origin     ori: high-copy-number ColE1/pMB1/pBR322/pUC origin of replication
>Addgene plasmid #163067 | pMOS011E: Entry vector for: superecliptic pHluorin (mitochondrial) | addgene full sequence | sequence record 325092 | Addgene NGS Result
CTTTCCTGCGTTATCCCCTGATTCTGTGGATAACCGTATTACCGCCTTTGAGTGAGCTGATACCGCTCGC
CGCAGCCGAACGACCGAGCGCAGCGAGTCAGTGAGCGAGGAAGCGGAAGAGCGCCCAATACGCAAACCGC
CTCTCCCCGCGCGTTGGCCGATTCATTAATGCAGCTGGCACGACAGGTTTCCCGACTGGAAAGCGGGCAG
TGAGCGCAACGCAATTAATACGCGTACCGCTAGCCAGGAAGAGTTTGTAGAAACGCAAAAAGGCCATCCG
TCAGGATGGCCTTCTGCTTAGTTTGATGCCTGGCAGTTTATGGCGGGCGTCCTGCCCGCCACCCTCCGGG
CCGTTGCTTCACAACGTTCAAATCCGCTCCCGGCGGATTTGTCCTACTCAGGAGAGCGTTCACCGACAAA
CAACAGATAAAACGAAAGGCCCAGTCTTCCGACTGAGCCTTTCGTTTTATTTGATGCCTGGCAGTTCCCT
ACTCTCGCGTTAACGCTAGCATGGATGTTTTCCCAGTCACGACGTTGTAAAACGACGGCCAGTCTTAAGC
TCGGGCCCCAAATAATGATTTTATTTTGACTGATAGTGACCTGTTCGTTGCAACAAATTGATGAGCAATG
CTTTTTTATAATGCCAACTTTGTACAAAAAAGCAGGCTGGCGCCGGAACCAATTCAGTCGACTGGATCCG
CCACCATGTCCGTCCTGACGCCGCTGCTGCTGCGGGGCTTGACAGGCTCGGCCCGGCGGCTCCCAGTGCC
GCGCGCCAAGATCCATTCGTTGGGTGACCCGCCAGTCGCTAGCAGTAAAGGAGAAGAACTTTTCACTGGA
GTTGTCCCAATTCTTGTTGAATTAGATGGTGATGTTAATGGGCACAAATTTTCTGTCAGTGGAGAGGGTG
AAGGTGATGCAACATACGGAAAACTTACCCTTAAATTTATTTGCACTACTGGAAAACTACCTGTTCCTTG
GCCAACACTTGTCACTACTTTAACTTATGGTGTTCAATGCTTTTCAAGATACCCAGATCATATGAAACGG
CATGACTTTTTCAAGAGTGCCATGCCCGAAGGTTATGTACAGGAAAGAACTATATTTTTCAAAGATGACG
GGAACTACAAGACACGTGCTGAAGTCAAGTTTGAAGGTGATACCCTTGTTAATAGAATCGAGTTAAAAGG
TATTGATTTTAAAGAAGATGGAAACATTCTTGGACACAAATTGGAATACAACTATAACGATCACCAGGTG
TACATCATGGCAGACAAACAAAAGAATGGAATCAAAGCTAACTTCAAAATTAGACACAACATTGAAGATG
GAGGCGTTCAACTAGCAGACCATTATCAACAAAATACTCCAATTGGCGATGGGCCCGTCCTTTTACCAGA
CAACCATTACCTGTTTACAACTTCTACTCTTTCGAAAGATCCCAACGAAAAGAGAGACCACATGGTCCTT
CTTGAGTTTGTAACAGCTGCTGGGATTACACATGGCATGGATGAACTATACAAATGAATTCGCGGCCGCA
CTCGAGATATCTAGACCCAGCTTTCTTGTACAAAGTTGGCATTATAAGAAAGCATTGCTTATCAATTTGT
TGCAACGAACAGGTCACTATCAGTCAAAATAAAATCATTATTTGCCATCCAGCTGATATCCCCTATAGTG
AGTCGTATTACATGGTCATAGCTGTTTCCTGGCAGCTCTGGCCCGTGTCTCAAAATCTCTGATGTTACAT
TGCACAAGATAAAAATATATCATCATGAACAATAAAACTGTCTGCTTACATAAACAGTAATACAAGGGGT
GTTATGAGCCATATTCAACGGGAAACGTCGAGGCCGCGATTAAATTCCAACATGGATGCTGATTTATATG
GGTATAAATGGGCTCGCGATAATGTCGGGCAATCAGGTGCGACAATCTATCGCTTGTATGGGAAGCCCGA
TGCGCCAGAGTTGTTTCTGAAACATGGCAAAGGTAGCGTTGCCAATGATGTTACAGATGAGATGGTCAGA
CTAAACTGGCTGACGGAATTTATGCCTCTTCCGACCATCAAGCATTTTATCCGTACTCCTGATGATGCAT
GGTTACTCACCACTGCGATCCCCGGAAAAACAGCATTCCAGGTATTAGAAGAATATCCTGATTCAGGTGA
AAATATTGTTGATGCGCTGGCAGTGTTCCTGCGCCGGTTGCATTCGATTCCTGTTTGTAATTGTCCTTTT
AACAGCGATCGCGTATTTCGTCTCGCTCAGGCGCAATCACGAATGAATAACGGTTTGGTTGATGCGAGTG
ATTTTGATGACGAGCGTAATGGCTGGCCTGTTGAACAAGTCTGGAAAGAAATGCATAAACTTTTGCCATT
CTCACCGGATTCAGTCGTCACTCATGGTGATTTCTCACTTGATAACCTTATTTTTGACGAGGGGAAATTA
ATAGGTTGTATTGATGTTGGACGAGTCGGAATCGCAGACCGATACCAGGATCTTGCCATCCTATGGAACT
GCCTCGGTGAGTTTTCTCCTTCATTACAGAAACGGCTTTTTCAAAAATATGGTATTGATAATCCTGATAT
GAATAAATTGCAGTTTCATTTGATGCTCGATGAGTTTTTCTAATCAGAATTGGTTAATTGGTTGTAACAC
TGGCAGAGCATTACGCTGACTTGACGGGACGGCGCAAGCTCATGACCAAAATCCCTTAACGTGAGTTACG
CGTCGTTCCACTGAGCGTCAGACCCCGTAGAAAAGATCAAAGGATCTTCTTGAGATCCTTTTTTTCTGCG
CGTAATCTGCTGCTTGCAAACAAAAAAACCACCGCTACCAGCGGTGGTTTGTTTGCCGGATCAAGAGCTA
CCAACTCTTTTTCCGAAGGTAACTGGCTTCAGCAGAGCGCAGATACCAAATACTGTTCTTCTAGTGTAGC
CGTAGTTAGGCCACCACTTCAAGAACTCTGTAGCACCGCCTACATACCTCGCTCTGCTAATCCTGTTACC
AGTGGCTGCTGCCAGTGGCGATAAGTCGTGTCTTACCGGGTTGGACTCAAGACGATAGTTACCGGATAAG
GCGCAGCGGTCGGGCTGAACGGGGGGTTCGTGCACACAGCCCAGCTTGGAGCGAACGACCTACACCGAAC
TGAGATACCTACAGCGTGAGCTATGAGAAAGCGCCACGCTTCCCGAAGGGAGAAAGGCGGACAGGTATCC
GGTAAGCGGCAGGGTCGGAACAGGAGAGCGCACGAGGGAGCTTCCAGGGGGAAACGCCTGGTATCTTTAT
AGTCCTGTCGGGTTTCGCCACCTCTGACTTGAGCGTCGATTTTTGTGATGCTCGTCAGGGGGGCGGAGCC
TATGGAAAAACGCCAGCAACGCGGCCTTTTTACGGTTCCTGGCCTTTTGCTGGCCTTTTGCTCACATGTT
