>Addgene plasmid #163067 | pMOS011E: Entry vector for: superecliptic pHluorin (mitochondrial) | depositor partial sequence | sequence record 315870 | COX8TS-superecliptic pHluorin
ATGTCCGTCCTGACGCCGCTGCTGCTGCGGGGCTTGACAGGCTCGGCCCGGCGGCTCCCAGTGCCGCGCG
CCAAGATCCATTCGTTGGGTGACCCGCCAGTCGCTAGCAGTAAAGGAGAAGAACTTTTCACTGGAGTTGT
CCCAATTCTTGTTGAATTAGATGGTGATGTTAATGGGCACAAATTTTCTGTCAGTGGAGAGGGTGAAGGT
GATGCAACATACGGAAAACTTACCCTTAAATTTATTTGCACTACTGGAAAACTACCTGTTCCTTGGCCAA
CACTTGTCACTACTTTAACTTATGGTGTTCAATGCTTTTCAAGATACCCAGATCATATGAAACGGCATGA
CTTTTTCAAGAGTGCCATGCCCGAAGGTTATGTACAGGAAAGAACTATATTTTTCAAAGATGACGGGAAC
TACAAGACACGTGCTGAAGTCAAGTTTGAAGGTGATACCCTTGTTAATAGAATCGAGTTAAAAGGTATTG
ATTTTAAAGAAGATGGAAACATTCTTGGACACAAATTGGAATACAACTATAACGATCACCAGGTGTACAT
CATGGCAGACAAACAAAAGAATGGAATCAAAGCTAACTTCAAAATTAGACACAACATTGAAGATGGAGGC
GTTCAACTAGCAGACCATTATCAACAAAATACTCCAATTGGCGATGGGCCCGTCCTTTTACCAGACAACC
ATTACCTGTTTACAACTTCTACTCTTTCGAAAGATCCCAACGAAAAGAGAGACCACATGGTCCTTCTTGA
GTTTGTAACAGCTGCTGGGATTACACATGGCATGGATGAACTATACAAATGA
